>Addgene plasmid #114242 | pMXLP_cFd | addgene full sequence | sequence record 225052 | Addgene NGS Result
CACTCTGTGACTTGGTCTCAACAGGGAGTGAGACCGGCCTAGCAGGTGTGAGTTTGCAGCTGGCACGACA
GGTTTCCCGACTGGAAAGCGGGCAGTGAGCGCAACGCAATTAATGTGAGTTAGCTCACTCATTAGGCACC
CCAGGCTTTACACTTTATGCTTCCGGCTCGTATGTTGTGTGGAATTGTGAGCGGATAACAATTTCACACA
GGAAACAGCTATGACCATGATTACGCCAAGCTTGCATGCCTGCAGGTCGACTCTAGAGGATCCCCGGGTA
CCGAGCTCGAATTCACTGGCCGTCGTTTTACAACGTCGTGACTGGGAAAACCCTGGCGTTACCCAACTTA
ATCGCCTTGCAGCACATCCCCCTTTCGCCAGCTGGCGTAATAGCGAAGAGGCCCGCACCGATCGCCCTTC
CCAACAGTTGCGCAGCCTGAATGGCGAATGGCGCCTGATGCGGTATTTTCTCCTTACGCATCTGTGCGGT
ATTTCACACCGCATATGGTGCACTCTCAGTACAATCTGCTCTGATGCCGCATAGTTAAGCCAGCCCCGAC
ACCCGCCAACACCCGCTGACGCGCCCTGACGGGCTTGTCTGCTCCCGGCATCCGCTTACAGACAAGCTGT
GACAAGTACCACCTGGAACGCCAAAGGTCTCACGCTACGATGAGACCAAGTCACGAAGTGTGCGGCCGCC
TTCGTGCGCGGAACCCCTATTTGTTTATTTTTCTAAATACATTCAAATATGTATCCGCTCATGAGACAAT
AACCTTGATAAATGCTTCAATAATATTGAAAAAGGAAGAGTATGAGTATTCAACATTTCCGTGTCGCCCT
TATTCCCTTTTTTGCGGCATTTTGCCTTCCTGTTTTTGCTCACCCAGAAACGCTGGTGAAAGTAAAAGAT
GCTGAAGATCAGTTGGGTGCACGAGTGGGTTACATCGAACTGGATCTCAACAGCGGTAAGATCCTTGAGA
GTTTTCGCCCCGAAGAACGTTTTCCAATGATGAGCACTTTTAAAGTTCTGCTATGTGGCGCGGTATTATC
CCGTATTGACGCCGGGCAAGAGCAACTCGGTCGCCGCATACACTATTCTCAGAATGACTTGGTTGAGTAC
TCACCAGTCACAGAAAAGCATCTTACGGATGGCATGACAGTAAGAGAATTATGCAGTGCTGCCATAACCA
TGAGTGATAACACTGCGGCCAACTTACTTCTGACAACGATCGGAGGACCGAAGGAGCTAACCGCTTTTTT
GCACAACATGGGGGATCATGTAACTCGCCTTGATCGTTGGGAACCGGAGCTGAATGAAGCCATACCAAAC
GACGAGCGTGACACCACGATGCCTGTAGCAATGGCAACAACGTTGCGCAAACTATTAACTGGCGAACTAC
TTACTCTAGCTTCCCGGCAACAATTAATAGACTGGATGGAGGCGGATAAAGTTGCAGGACCACTTCTGCG
CTCGGCCCTTCCGGCTGGCTGGTTTATTGCTGATAAATCTGGAGCCGGTGAGCGTGGTTCTCGCGGTATC
ATTGCAGCACTGGGGCCAGATGGTAAGCCCTCCCGTATCGTAGTTATCTACACGACGGGGAGTCAGGCAA
CTATGGATGAACGAAATAGACAGATCGCTGAGATAGGTGCCTCACTGATTAAGCATTGGTAAGAGCCTGT
TTAATAAGATGATCTTCTTGAGATCGTTTTGGTCTGCGCGTAATCTCTTGCTCTGAAAACGAAAAAACCG
CCTTGCAGGGCGGTTTTTCGAAGGTTCTCTGAGCTACCAACTCTTTGAACCGAGGTAACTGGCTTGGAGG
AGCGCAGTCACCAAAACTTGTCCTTTCAGTTTAGCCTTAACCGGCGCATGACTTCAAGACTAACTCCTCT
AAATCAATTACCAGTGGCTGCTGCCAGTGGTGCTTTTGCATGTCTTTCCGGGTTGGACTCAAGACGATAG
TTACCGGATAAGGCGCAGCGGTCGGACTGAACGGGGGGTTCGTGCATACAGTCCAGCTTGGAGCGAACTG
CCTACCCGGAACTGAGTGTCAGGCGTGGAATGAGACAAACGCGGCCATAACAGCGGAATGACACCGGTAA
ACCGAAAGGCAGGAACAGGAGAGCGCACGAGGGAGCCGCCAGGGGGAAACGCCTGGTATCTTTATAGTCC
TGTCGGGTTTCGCCACCACTGATTTGAGCGTCAGATTTCGTGATGCTTGTCAGGGGGGCGGAGCCTATGG
AAAAACGGCTTTGCCGCGGCCCTCTCACTTCCCTGTTAAGTATCTTCCTGGCATCTTCCAGGAAATCTCC
GCCCCGTTCGTAAGCCATTTCCGCTCGCCGCAGTCGAACGACCGAGCGTAGCGAGTCAGTGAGCGAGGAA
GCGGAATATATCCTGTATCACATATTCTGCTGACGCACCGGTGCAGCCTTTTTTCTCCTGCCACATGAAG
CACTTCACTGACACCCTCATCAGTGCCAACATAGTAAGCCAGTATACACTCCGCTAGCGCGCAAGCGGCC
GCA
Features (pLannotate 1.2.2; 12 found; start..end, strand, type, name):
     55..98      +  CDS            lacI (fragment): lac repressor; lacI; The lac repressor binds to the lac operator to inhibit transcription in E. coli. This inhibition can be relieved by adding lactose or isopropyl-β-D-thiogalactopyranoside (IPTG).
    111..132     +  protein_bind   CAP binding site: CAP binding activates transcription in the presence of cAMP. E. coli catabolite activator protein
    147..177     +  promoter       lac promoter: promoter for the E. coli lac operon
    185..201     +  protein_bind   lac operator: The lac repressor binds to the lac operator to inhibit transcription in E. coli. This inhibition can be relieved by adding lactose or isopropyl-β-D-thiogalactopyranoside (IPTG). lac repressor encoded by lacI
    238..294     -  misc_feature   MCS: pUC18/19 multiple cloning site
    291..448     +  CDS            lacZα (fragment): LacZα fragment of β-galactosidase; lacZ fragment
    454..553     -  misc_feature   bom (fragment): basis of mobility region from pBR322
    707..811     +  promoter       AmpR promoter: bla
    812..1672    +  CDS            AmpR: β-lactamase; bla; confers resistance to ampicillin, carbenicillin, and related antibiotics
   1698..2243    +  rep_origin     p15A ori: Plasmids containing the medium-copy-number p15A origin of replication can be propagated in E. coli cells that contain a second plasmid with the ColE1 origin.
   2331..2386    +  rep_origin     RSF ori (fragment): Plasmids containing the RSF 1030 origin of replication can be propagated in E. coli cells that contain additional plasmids with compatible origins.
   2485..2506    -  misc_feature   bom (fragment): basis of mobility region from pBR322
