[The description below was written by a language model from this plasmid's Addgene catalogue record and pLannotate feature annotations shown in this document.]
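Description:
pMXLP_cFd is a small (about 2.5 kb) synthetic-biology assembly vector from the MetClo system, a hierarchical DNA assembly method that uses methylase protection so that a single type IIS restriction enzyme can be reused at every assembly level. This member of the pMXLP backbone family is set up for BsaI-based MetClo and carries the "c-d" adaptor sequence type. This presumably defines the flanking overhangs that set an assembled fragment's position relative to neighbouring fragments in the next round. The BsaI sites, methylase recognition sequences and adaptors are not annotated in the feature table, so their exact arrangement cannot be read from the record.

The plasmid is propagated in E. coli from a p15A origin, which the catalogue lists as low copy and which is compatible with ColE1-type plasmids. Selection is by ampicillin, through a β-lactamase gene driven by its native bla promoter. The listed insert is a LacZα cassette. The annotation shows the standard lac regulatory region (CAP binding site, lac promoter and lac operator) followed by a pUC-type multiple cloning site and a lacZα fragment, with a short lacI remnant upstream. In vectors of this kind, such a cassette typically serves as a replaceable blue/white screening marker: successful assembly displaces LacZα, so correct clones appear white in an α-complementing host. The short bom and RSF origin fragments detected are partial matches, likely backbone remnants or homology to related origin sequences rather than functional elements. The construct is intended as a recipient vector for building multi-part DNA assemblies, not for expressing a gene of interest.
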