Addgene plasmid #114242: pMXLP_cFd
Purpose: POC12382, MetClo assembly vector with p15A replication origin and ampicillin resistance for BsaI-based MetClo, adaptor sequence type c-d
Depositing lab: Christopher A. O'Callaghan. Depositing organization: University of Oxford. Publication: MetClo: methylase-assisted hierarchical DNA assembly using a single type IIS restriction enzyme. Lin D, O'Callaghan CA. Nucleic Acids Res. 2018 Jul 9. pii: 5050631. doi: 10.1093/nar/gky596. PubMed 29986052.
Backbone
  Vector backbone: pMXLP
  Vector type: Synthetic Biology
Growth in bacteria
  Bacterial resistance: Ampicillin, 100 μg/mL
  Growth temperature: 37°C
  Growth strain: DH5alpha
  Copy number: Low Copy
Gene/Insert
  Gene/Insert name: LacZalpha
  Species: Synthetic
  Cloning method: Restriction Enzyme; 5′ cloning site unknown (unknown if destroyed)
Terms and licenses: Academic/Nonprofit Terms; Industry Terms: Not Available to Industry
How to cite: pMXLP_cFd was a gift from Christopher A. O'Callaghan (Addgene plasmid # 114242 ; http://n2t.net/addgene:114242 ; RRID:Addgene_114242)
